>Addgene plasmid #203959 | pMRMTK-clo8 | addgene full sequence | sequence record 404754 | Addgene NGS Result
GTAGGCCCACCCGCGAGCGGGTGTTCCTTCTTCACTGTCCCTTATTCGCACCTGGCGGTGCTCAACGGGA
ATCCTGCTCTGCGAGGCTGGCCGGCTACCGCCGGCGTAACAGATGAGGGCAAGCGGATGGCTGATGAAAC
CAAGCCAACCAGGAAGGGCAGCCCACCTATCACGGAATTGATCCGGCCACGATGCGTCCGGCGTAGAGGA
TCTGAAGATCAGCAGTTCAACCTGTTGATAGTACGTACTAAGCTCTCATGTTTCACGTACTAAGCTCTCA
TGTTTAACGTACTAAGCTCTCATGTTTAACGAACTAAACCCTCATGGCTAACGTACTAAGCTCTCATGGC
TAACGTACTAAGCTCTCATGTTTCACGTACTAAGCTCTCATGTTTGAACAATAAAATTAATATAAATCAG
CAACTTAAATAGCCTCTAAGGTTTTAAGTTTTATAAGAAAAAAAAGAATATATAAGGCTTTTAAAGCTTT
TAAGGTTTAACGGTTGTGGACAACAAGCCAGGGATGTAACGCACTGAGAAGCCCTTAGAGCCTCTCAAAG
CAATTTTGAGTGACACAGGAACACTTAACGGCTGACATGGGGGTCTCGCTCCTCACACTGGCTCACCTTC
GGGTGGGCCTTTCTGCGTTTATACCTAGGAGTCAAAATTATTATTTGCCGACTACCTTGGTGATCTCGCC
TTTCACGTAGTGGACAAATTCTTCCAACTGATCTGCGCGCGAGGCCAAGCGATCTTCTTCTTGTCCAAGA
TAAGCCTGTCTAGCTTCAAGTATGACGGGCTGATACTGGGCCGGCAGGCGCTCCATTGCCCAGTCGGCAG
CGACATCCTTCGGCGCGATTTTGCCGGTTACTGCGCTGTACCAAATGCGGGACAACGTAAGCACTACATT
TCGCTCATCGCCAGCCCAGTCGGGCGGCGAGTTCCATAGCGTTAAGGTTTCATTTAGCGCCTCAAATAGA
TCCTGTTCAGGAACCGGATCAAAGAGTTCCTCCGCCGCTGGACCTACCAAGGCAACGCTATGTTCTCTTG
CTTTTGTCAGCAAGATAGCCAGATCAATGTCGATCGTGGCTGGCTCGAAGATACCCGCAAGAATGTCATT
GCGCTGCCATTCTCCAAATTGCAGTTCGCGCTTAGCTGGATAACGCCACGGAATGATGTCGTCGTGCACA
ACAATGGTGACTTCTACAGCGCGGAGAATCTCGCTCTCTCCAGGGGAAGCCGAAGTTTCCAAAAGGTCGT
TGATCAAAGCTCGCCGCGTTGTTTCATCAAGCCTTACGGTCACCGTAACCAGCAAATCAATATCACTGTG
TGGCTTCAGGCCGCCATCCACTGCGGAGCCGTACAAATGTACGGCCAGCAACGTCGGTTCGAGATGGCGC
TCGATGACGCCAACTACCTCTGATAGTTGAGTCGATACTTCGGCGATCACCGCTTCCCTCATAATGTTTA
ACTTTGTTTTAGGGCGACTGCCCTGCTGCGTAACATCGTTGCTGCTCCATAACATCAAACATCGACCCAC
GGCGTAACGCGCTTGCTGCTTGGATGCCCGAGGCATAGACTGTACCCCAAAAAAACAGTCATAACAAGCC
ATGAAAACCGCCACTGCGCCGTTACCACCGCTGCGTTCGGTCAAGGTTCTGGACCAGTTGCGTGAGCGCA
TACGCTACTTGCATTACAGCTTACGAACCGAACAGGCTTATGTCCACTGGGTTCGTGCCTTCATCCGTTT
CCACGGTGTGCGTCACCCGGCAACCTTGGGTAGCAGCGAAGTCGAGGCATTTCTGTCCTGGCTGGAGCGC
GAGACCGTCAATTCGAGGGGGATCAATTCCGTTTTCCGCTGCATAACCCTGCTTCGGGGTCATTATAGCG
ATTTTTTCGGTATATCCATCCTTTTTCGCACGATATACAGGATTTTGCCAAAGGGTTCGTGTAGACTTTC
CTTGGTGTATCCAACGGCGTCAGCCGGGCAGGATAGGTGAA
Features (pLannotate 1.2.2; 7 found; start..end, strand, type, name):
    127..172     +  CDS            traJ (fragment): oriT-recognizing protein; traJ
    209..597     +  rep_origin     R6K γ ori: γ replication origin from E. coli plasmid R6K; requires the R6K initiator protein pi for replication
    620..647     +  terminator     T7Te terminator: phage T7 early transcription terminator
    674..1462    -  CDS            aadA: S3AD_ECOLX - Experimental evidence at protein level: Swiss-Prot protein existence level 1. Mediates bacterial resistance to the antibiotics streptomycin and spectinomycin. From Escherichia coli.
   1469..1525    -  CDS            GmR (fragment): gentamycin acetyltransferase; aacC1; confers resistance to gentamycin
   1701..1724    -  promoter       Pc promoter (fragment): intI1 (promoter lies within the coding sequence); class 1 integron promoter
   1986..94      +  oriT           oriT (across the origin): incP origin of transfer
