[The description below was written by a language model from this plasmid's Addgene catalogue record and pLannotate feature annotations shown in this document.]
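Description:
pMRMTK-clo8 is a compact 2,001 bp cloning plasmid from a modular cloning (MoClo) toolkit developed for engineering bacteria of the maize root microbiome. Although the catalogue lists its vector type as plant expression, its parts are all bacterial. The minimal backbone of about 790 bp consists of the R6K γ origin of replication and an incP origin of transfer (oriT), which spans the sequence numbering origin and is followed by a short fragment of traJ. Because the R6K γ origin requires the pi initiator protein supplied in trans, the plasmid replicates only in pir-expressing hosts such as the Pir1 E. coli strain listed, where it is recorded as low copy. The oriT allows conjugative mobilisation when transfer functions are supplied by a helper or donor strain.

The 1,211 bp insert is a spectinomycin resistance cassette, which also serves as the plasmid's own selection marker. It is centred on aadA, an aminoglycoside adenylyltransferase conferring resistance to spectinomycin and streptomycin, encoded on the reverse strand. The record lists no promoter for the insert, but the annotation detects a fragment of the class 1 integron Pc promoter upstream of aadA, along with a short remnant of a gentamicin acetyltransferase gene. These suggest the cassette derives from an integron context and may be driven by that native promoter. A T7Te early terminator lies between the R6K origin and the end of aadA. The insert is flanked by BsaI sites that are retained, so the resistance module can be excised by Golden Gate digestion and assembled with other toolkit parts into higher-order constructs for root-associated bacteria.
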