Addgene plasmid #203959: pMRMTK-clo8
Purpose: Cloning plasmid containing the spectinomycin resistance gene insert
Depositing lab: Nathan Crook. Depositing organization: North Carolina State University. Publication: Engineering the Maize Root Microbiome: A Rapid MoClo Toolkit and Identification of Potential Bacterial Chassis for Studying Plant-Microbe Interactions. van Schaik J, Li Z, Cheadle J, Crook N. ACS Synth Biol. 2023 Oct 20;12(10):3030-3040. doi: 10.1021/acssynbio.3c00371. Epub 2023 Sep 15. PubMed 37712562.
Backbone
  Vector backbone: R6Kγ origin of replication and oriT
  Backbone size w/o insert (bp): 790
  Total vector size (bp): 2001
  Vector type: Plant Expression
Growth in bacteria
  Bacterial resistance: Spectinomycin, 50 μg/mL
  Growth temperature: 37°C
  Growth strain: Pir1
  Copy number: Low Copy
Gene/Insert
  Gene/Insert name: Spectinomycin Resistance Gene
  Insert size (bp): 1211
  Promoter: N/A
  Cloning method: Restriction Enzyme; 5′ cloning site BsaI (not destroyed); 3′ cloning site BsaI (not destroyed)
  Sequencing primers: 5′ GATGACGCCAACTACCTCTGATAG; 3′ GGGCCTTTCTGCGTTTATACCTAGGAG
Terms and licenses: Academic/Nonprofit Terms; Industry Terms: Not Available to Industry
Depositor comments: Please visit https://www.biorxiv.org/content/10.1101/2023.06.05.543168v1 for bioRxiv preprint.
How to cite: pMRMTK-clo8 was a gift from Nathan Crook (Addgene plasmid # 203959 ; http://n2t.net/addgene:203959 ; RRID:Addgene_203959)
